Addgene plasmid #49093: Cs2+Etv4(pea3)
Purpose: expression of Etv4
Depositing lab: Michael Tsang. Depositing organization: University of Pittsburgh Medical Center. Publication: Overlapping functions of Pea3 ETS transcription factors in FGF signaling during zebrafish development. Znosko WA, Yu S, Thomas K, Molina GA, Li C, Tsang W, Dawid IB, Moon AM, Tsang M. Dev Biol. 2010 Jun 1;342(1):11-25. Epub 2010 Mar 24. 10.1016/j.ydbio.2010.03.011 PubMed 20346941.
Backbone
  Vector backbone: pCs2+
  Backbone manufacturer: RZPD
  Backbone size w/o insert (bp): 4095
  Total vector size (bp): 5569
  Vector type: Mammalian Expression ; xenopus/avian/zebrafish
Growth in bacteria
  Bacterial resistance: Ampicillin, 100 μg/mL
  Growth temperature: 37°C
  Growth strain: DH5alpha
  Copy number: Unknown
Gene/Insert
  Gene/Insert name: Etv4 (alt name: pea3)
  Species: D. rerio (zebrafish)
  Entrez Gene: etv4 (a.k.a. pea3)
  Promoter: CMV
  Cloning method: Unknown
  Sequencing primers: 5′ SP6; 3′ EBV-rev
Terms and licenses: Academic/Nonprofit Terms; Industry Terms: Not Available to Industry
How to cite: Cs2+Etv4(pea3) was a gift from Michael Tsang (Addgene plasmid # 49093 ; http://n2t.net/addgene:49093 ; RRID:Addgene_49093)
