[The description below was written by a language model from this plasmid's Addgene catalogue record and pLannotate feature annotations shown in this document.]
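Description:
Cs2+Etv4(pea3) is a 5,569 bp expression plasmid built on the pCS2+ backbone, a multipurpose vector catalogued for use in mammalian cells and in Xenopus, avian and zebrafish systems. It is propagated in E. coli using a high-copy ColE1/pUC-type origin and selected with ampicillin through the β-lactamase gene and its own promoter. An f1 phage origin is also present, along with remnants of lac-derived sequence (lac promoter and operator, CAP site, and fragments of lacI and lacZα) that are carry-overs from the parental cloning vector rather than functional parts of the expression unit.

The insert is the zebrafish (Danio rerio) etv4 coding sequence, also known as pea3, which encodes an ETS-family transcriptional activator thought to mediate cellular responses to fibroblast growth factor signalling during embryogenesis. In the circular plasmid, the simian cytomegalovirus IE94 enhancer/promoter lies immediately upstream of an SP6 promoter, followed by the etv4 open reading frame and an SV40 polyadenylation signal, which the feature table annotates on the reverse strand. This layout supports two modes of expression: direct transcription from the CMV promoter after the DNA is introduced into vertebrate cells or embryos, and in vitro transcription from the SP6 promoter to make sense-strand mRNA, the usual route for embryo microinjection with pCS2+ vectors. T7 (partial) and T3 promoters sit downstream of the insert in the opposite orientation, which in principle allows antisense transcripts to be made. No epitope tag or reporter is annotated. The stated purpose is simply expression of Etv4, and the associated work concerns Pea3 ETS factors in FGF signalling during zebrafish development.
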