Features (pLannotate 1.2.2; 15 found; start..end, strand, type, name):
     35..53      +  promoter       SP6 promoter: promoter for bacteriophage SP6 RNA polymerase
    113..1585    +  CDS            etv4: ETV4_DANRE - Also known as pea3. Experimental evidence at protein level: Swiss-Prot protein existence level 1. Transcriptional activator that binds to the (5'-CCGGA[AT]-3') motif. May control the acquisition of specific cell fates at an early stage during development of the somites and nervous system. May mediate the cellular effects of the fibroblast growth factors on embryogenesis. From Danio rerio (Zebrafish) (Brachydanio rerio).
   1596..1613    -  promoter       T7 promoter (fragment): promoter for bacteriophage T7 RNA polymerase
   1618..1752    -  polyA_signal   SV40 poly(A) signal: SV40 polyadenylation signal
   1865..1883    -  promoter       T3 promoter: promoter for bacteriophage T3 RNA polymerase
   1928..1944    -  protein_bind   lac operator: The lac repressor binds to the lac operator to inhibit transcription in E. coli. This inhibition can be relieved by adding lactose or isopropyl-β-D-thiogalactopyranoside (IPTG). lac repressor encoded by lacI
   1952..1982    -  promoter       lac promoter: promoter for the E. coli lac operon
   1997..2018    -  protein_bind   CAP binding site: CAP binding activates transcription in the presence of cAMP. E. coli catabolite activator protein
   2031..2123    -  CDS            lacI (fragment): lac repressor; lacI; The lac repressor binds to the lac operator to inhibit transcription in E. coli. This inhibition can be relieved by adding lactose or isopropyl-β-D-thiogalactopyranoside (IPTG).
   2306..2894    -  rep_origin     ori: high-copy-number ColE1/pMB1/pBR322/pUC origin of replication
   3065..3925    -  CDS            AmpR: β-lactamase; bla; confers resistance to ampicillin, carbenicillin, and related antibiotics
   3926..4030    -  promoter       AmpR promoter: bla
   4083..4511    -  rep_origin     f1 ori (sequence partly withheld): f1 bacteriophage origin of replication; arrow indicates direction of (+) strand synthesis
   4516..4582    -  CDS            lacZα (fragment): LacZα fragment of β-galactosidase; lacZ fragment
   4585..5569    +  promoter       CMV IE94 promoter: enhancer/promoter region of simian cytomegalovirus major immediate early transcription unit IE94
>Addgene plasmid #49093 | Cs2+Etv4(pea3) | depositor full sequence | sequence record 72287 | Cs2+Etv4(pea3) sequence 5569 bps
CGCCATTCTGCCTGGGGACGTCGGAGCAAGCTTGATTTAGGTGACACTATAGAATACAAGCTACTTGTTC
TTTTTGCAGGATCCCATCGATTCGAATTCAAGGCCTCTCGAGATGGATTATAAGATGGATGGATATCTGG
ACCAGCAAGTGCCTTATACTTTAGCTAATAGGTCGCAAGGAAATGGGCCCCTAAATAGACTGTTGATGGC
GACAAAAAGGAAATACATGGACGCAGAATTACCCCCTCAGGAATCTGAAGACCTCTTTCAGGATTTAAGC
CAACTTCAGGAGACCTGGCTCACCGAAGCTCAAGTTCCTGACAGCGATGAGCAGTTTGTTCCTGACTTTC
ACTCAGAGAACTCAGTGGCATTCCACAGCCCGCCTGTGAAGATTAAGAAAGAGCCGCAGAGTCCCGGATC
AGACCCCAGCCAGTCCTGCAGCCACAAGCAAAGCTTCAGCTACCCCAATGGAGAGCAGTGCCTTTACGCC
AGTGCCTATGAGCAGAAGAGAGCAGCCGTGGCAGGAGCAGGAGGATCTAAGAGCTCATGTCCAGGGACGC
CCATGTCCCCTATGCAGCATTATTCCCCCAAACCAACAGTGGGAACTCGGCAGGAATCAGGGTATATGAA
TCCACCCTCAGCCAGCCAATCCCACGCCTGCCACAGCCACAGTTACCCCATGAACCCCAGTTCCAGGTTC
CCTTCCGGCTCGGCAGAGATGTGCCCACCATTCGCTTCCCAAGGCCAGGCCCTGCAGCGCATGCATCCTG
CCCATGCCAGCGGAGGCGGTTACCATCGGCAACACTCTGACCCCTGCTTGCCTTATCCTCCTCAGCAGAC
CTTTAAGCAAGAGTACATGGACCCTCTGTATGACCGAGCGGCCCACATTAACGGACCACAGCCTCAGAGG
TTTCCTCCTGCCCATATGATGGTCAAACAGGAGCCCACCGACTACACTTACGAACCTGATGTGCCTGGCT
GCCCATCCATGTACCATCACAACGAAGGCTACTCCAACCCACAGCACAACAGTGAAGGCTACATGTTTGA
AAATGATTCCCGTGTTGTGCCAGAGAAATTTGAAGGTGAGGTGAAACAAGAAGGGGGCAGTGTGTTTCGT
GAAGGTGCCCCCTATCAGCGTCGTGGCTCACTTCAACTATGGCAGTTCTTGGTTGCCCTTCTTGATGACC
CCAGCAATGCCCACTTCATCGCATGGACGGGCCGTGGCATGGAATTCAAACTCATTGAGCCAGAGGAGGT
GGCAAGACTCTGGGGGATGCAGAAGAACCGTCCAGCCATGAACTATGACAAACTGAGTCGCTCTTTGCGT
TACTATTATGAGAAGGGAATTATGCAAAAGGTGGCTGGTGAGCGTTATGTTTACAAATTTGTGTGTGAGC
CAGAAGCTTTGATAACCTTGGCTTTTCCCGACAATCAGCGGCCAAGTCTGAAGGCGGAATTTGAGCGCTA
CGTCAACGAGGAGGACACTGTGCCACTGTCCCACCTCGATGAGGGAGTTTCTTACCCTCCCGAACCAGCT
GCCACCAACATGGGCCCTCAGCCCTACTCCAAAGGCTACATGTACTAATCTAGAACTATAGTGAGTCGTA
TTACGTAGATCCAGACATGATAAGATACATTGATGAGTTTGGACAAACCACAACTAGAATGCAGTGAAAA
AAATGCTTTATTTGTGAAATTTGTGATGCTATTGCTTTATTTGTAACCATTATAAGCTGCAATAAACAAG
TTAACAACAACAATTGCATTCATTTTATGTTTCAGGTTCAGGGGGAGGTGTGGGAGGTTTTTTAATTCGC
GGCCGCGGCGCCAATGCATTGGGCCCGGTACCCAGCTTTTGTTCCCTTTAGTGAGGGTTAATTGCGCGCT
TGGCGTAATCATGGTCATAGCTGTTTCCTGTGTGAAATTGTTATCCGCTCACAATTCCACACAACATACG
AGCCGGAAGCATAAAGTGTAAAGCCTGGGGTGCCTAATGAGTGAGCTAACTCACATTAATTGCGTTGCGC
TCACTGCCCGCTTTCCAGTCGGGAAACCTGTCGTGCCAGCTGCATTAATGAATCGGCCAACGCGCGGGGA
GAGGCGGTTTGCGTATTGGGCGCTCTTCCGCTTCCTCGCTCACTGACTCGCTGCGCTCGGTCGTTCGGCT
GCGGCGAGCGGTATCAGCTCACTCAAAGGCGGTAATACGGTTATCCACAGAATCAGGGGATAACGCAGGA
AAGAACATGTGAGCAAAAGGCCAGCAAAAGGCCAGGAACCGTAAAAAGGCCGCGTTGCTGGCGTTTTTCC
ATAGGCTCCGCCCCCCTGACGAGCATCACAAAAATCGACGCTCAAGTCAGAGGTGGCGAAACCCGACAGG
ACTATAAAGATACCAGGCGTTTCCCCCTGGAAGCTCCCTCGTGCGCTCTCCTGTTCCGACCCTGCCGCTT
ACCGGATACCTGTCCGCCTTTCTCCCTTCGGGAAGCGTGGCGCTTTCTCATAGCTCACGCTGTAGGTATC
TCAGTTCGGTGTAGGTCGTTCGCTCCAAGCTGGGCTGTGTGCACGAACCCCCCGTTCAGCCCGACCGCTG
CGCCTTATCCGGTAACTATCGTCTTGAGTCCAACCCGGTAAGACACGACTTATCGCCACTGGCAGCAGCC
ACTGGTAACAGGATTAGCAGAGCGAGGTATGTAGGCGGTGCTACAGAGTTCTTGAAGTGGTGGCCTAACT
ACGGCTACACTAGAAGGACAGTATTTGGTATCTGCGCTCTGCTGAAGCCAGTTACCTTCGGAAAAAGAGT
TGGTAGCTCTTGATCCGGCAAACAAACCACCGCTGGTAGCGGTGGTTTTTTTGTTTGCAAGCAGCAGATT
ACGCGCAGAAAAAAAGGATCTCAAGAAGATCCTTTGATCTTTTCTACGGGGTCTGACGCTCAGTGGAACG
AAAACTCACGTTAAGGGATTTTGGTCATGAGATTATCAAAAAGGATCTTCACCTAGATCCTTTTAAATTA
AAAATGAAGTTTTAAATCAATCTAAAGTATATATGAGTAAACTTGGTCTGACAGTTACCAATGCTTAATC
AGTGAGGCACCTATCTCAGCGATCTGTCTATTTCGTTCATCCATAGTTGCCTGACTCCCCGTCGTGTAGA
TAACTACGATACGGGAGGGCTTACCATCTGGCCCCAGTGCTGCAATGATACCGCGAGACCCACGCTCACC
GGCTCCAGATTTATCAGCAATAAACCAGCCAGCCGGAAGGGCCGAGCGCAGAAGTGGTCCTGCAACTTTA
TCCGCCTCCATCCAGTCTATTAATTGTTGCCGGGAAGCTAGAGTAAGTAGTTCGCCAGTTAATAGTTTGC
GCAACGTTGTTGCCATTGCTACAGGCATCGTGGTGTCACGCTCGTCGTTTGGTATGGCTTCATTCAGCTC
CGGTTCCCAACGATCAAGGCGAGTTACATGATCCCCCATGTTGTGCAAAAAAGCGGTTAGCTCCTTCGGT
CCTCCGATCGTTGTCAGAAGTAAGTTGGCCGCAGTGTTATCACTCATGGTTATGGCAGCACTGCATAATT
CTCTTACTGTCATGCCATCCGTAAGATGCTTTTCTGTGACTGGTGAGTACTCAACCAAGTCATTCTGAGA
ATAGTGTATGCGGCGACCGAGTTGCTCTTGCCCGGCGTCAATACGGGATAATACCGCGCCACATAGCAGA
ACTTTAAAAGTGCTCATCATTGGAAAACGTTCTTCGGGGCGAAAACTCTCAAGGATCTTACCGCTGTTGA
GATCCAGTTCGATGTAACCCACTCGTGCACCCAACTGATCTTCAGCATCTTTTACTTTCACCAGCGTTTC
TGGGTGAGCAAAAACAGGAAGGCAAAATGCCGCAAAAAAGGGAATAAGGGCGACACGGAAATGTTGAATA
CTCATACTCTTCCTTTTTCAATATTATTGAAGCATTTATCAGGGTTATTGTCTCATGAGCGGATACATAT
TTGAATGTATTTAGAAAAATAAACAAATAGGGGTTCCGCGCACATTTCCCCGAAAAGTGCCACCTAAATT
GTAAGCGTTAATATTTTGTTAAAATTCGCGTTAAATTTTTGTTAAATCAGCTCATTTTTTAACCAATAGG
CCGAAATCGGCAAAATCCCTTATAAATCAAAAGAATAGACCGAGATAGGGT
[37 nt withheld, positions 4182-4218]
AAAGAACGTGGACTCCAACGTCAAAGG
[49 nt withheld, positions 4246-4294]
T
[91 nt withheld, positions 4296-4386]
G
[124 nt withheld, positions 4388-4511]
CCCATTCGCCATTCAGGCTGCGCAACTGTTGGGAAGGGCGATCGGTGCGGGCCTCTTCGCTATTACGCCA
GTCGACCATAGCCAATTCAATATGGCGTATATGGACTCATGCCAATTCAATATGGTGGATCTGGACCTGT
GCCAATTCAATATGGCGTATATGGACTCGTGCCAATTCAATATGGTGGATCTGGACCCCAGCCAATTCAA
TATGGCGGACTTGGCACCATGCCAATTCAATATGGCGGACTTGGCACTGTGCCAACTGGGGAGGGGTCTA
CTTGGCACGGTGCCAAGTTTGAGGAGGGGTCTTGGCCCTGTGCCAAGTCCGCCATATTGAATTGGCATGG
TGCCAATAATGGCGGCCATATTGGCTATATGCCAGGATCAATATATAGGCAATATCCAATATGGCCCTAT
GCCAATATGGCTATTGGCCAGGTTCAATACTATGTATTGGCCCTATGCCATATAGTATTCCATATATGGG
TTTTCCTATTGACGTAGATAGCCCCTCCCAATGGGCGGTCCCATATACCATATATGGGGCTTCCTAATAC
CGCCCATAGCCACTCCCCCATTGACGTCAATGGTCTCTATATATGGTCTTTCCTATTGACGTCATATGGG
CGGTCCTATTGACGTATATGGCGCCTCCCCCATTGACGTCAATTACGGTAAATGGCCCGCCTGGCTCAAT
GCCCATTGACGTCAATAGGACCACCCACCATTGACGTCAATGGGATGGCTCATTGCCCATTCATATCCGT
TCTCACGCCCCCTATTGACGTCAATGACGGTAAATGGCCCACTTGGCAGTACATCAATATCTATTAATAG
TAACTTGGCAAGTACATTACTATTGGAAGGACGCCAGGGTACATTGGCAGTACTCCCATTGACGTCAATG
GCGGTAAATGGCCCGCGATGGCTGCCAAGTACATCCCCATTGACGTCAATGGGGAGGGGCAATGACGCAA
ATGGGCGTTCCATTGACGTAAATGGGCGGTAGGCGTGCCTAATGGGAGGTCTATATAAGCAATGCTCGTT
TAGGGAAC
