>Addgene plasmid #49093 | Cs2+Etv4(pea3) | addgene partial sequence | sequence record 73200 | CMV-F 5'-CGCAAATGGGCGGTAGGCGTG-3'
GGAACCGCCATTCTGCCTGGGGACGTCGGAGCAAGCTTGATTTAGGTGACACTATAGAATACAAGCTACT
TGTTCTTTTTGCAGGATCCCATCGATTCGAATTCAAGGCCTCTCGAGGGCATGGATTATAAGATGGATGG
ATATCTGGACCAGCAAGTGCCTTATACTTTAGCTAATAGGTCGCAAGGAAATGGGCCCCTAAATAGACTG
TTGATGGCGACAAAAAGGAAATACATGGACGCAGAATTACCCCCTCAGGAATCTGAAGACCTCTTTCAGG
ATTTAAGCCAACTTCAGGAGACCTGGCTCACCGAAGCTCAAGTTCCTGACAGCGATGAGCAGTTTGTTCC
TGACTTTCACTCAGAGAACTCAGTGGCATTCCACAGCCCGCCTGTGAAGATTAAGAAAGAGCCGCAGAGT
CCCGGATCAGACCCCAGCCAGTCCTGCAGCCACAAGCAAAGCTTCAGCTACCCCAATGGAGAGCAGTGCC
TTTACGCCAGTGCCTATGAGCAGAAGAGAGCAGCCGTGGCAGGAGCAGGAGGATCTAAGAGCTCATGTCC
AGGGACGCCCATGTCCCCTATGCAGCATTATTCCCCCAAACCAACAGTGGGAACTCGGCAGGAATCAGGG
TATATGAATCCACCCTCAGCCAGCCAATCCCACGCCTGCCACAGCCACAGTTACCCCATGAACCCCAGTT
CCAGGTTCCCTTCCGGCTCGGCAGAGATGTGCCCACCATTCGCTTCCCAAGGCCAGGCCCTGCAGCGCAT
GCATCCTGCCCATGCCAGCGGAGGCGGTTACCATCGGCAACACTCTGACCCCTGCTTGCCTTAT
